>Addgene plasmid #158595 | pPSG1059 | addgene full sequence | sequence record 311874 | Addgene NGS Result
CAGTTCGAGTTTATCATTATCAATACTGCCATTTCAAAGAATACGTAAATAATTAATAGTAGTGATTTTC
CTAACTTTATTTAGTCAAAAAATTAGCCTTTTAATTCTGCTGTAACCCGTACATGCCCAAAATAGGGGGC
GGGTTACACAGAATATATAACATCGTAGGTGTCTGGGTGAACAGTTTATTCCTGGCATCCACTAAATATA
ATGGAGCCCGCTTTTTAAGCTGGCATCCAGAAAAAAAAAGAATCCCAGCACCAAAATATTGTTTTCTTCA
CCAACCATCAGTTCATAGGTCCATTCTCTTAGCGCAACTACAGAGAACAGGGGCACAAACAGGCAAAAAA
CGGGCACAACCTCAATGGAGTGATGCAACCTGCCTGGAGTAAATGATGACACAAGGCAATTGACCCACGC
ATGTATCTATCTCATTTTCTTACACCTTCTATTACCTTCTGCTCTCTCTGATTTGGAAAAAGCTGAAAAA
AAAGGTTGAAACCAGTTCCCTGAAATTATTCCCCTACTTGACTAATAAGTATATAAAGACGGTAGGTATT
GATTGTAATTCTGTAAATCTATTTCTTAAACTTCTTAAATTCTACTTTTATAGTTAGTCTTTTTTTTAGT
TTTAAAACACCAAGAACTTAGTTTCGAATAAACACACATAAACAAACAAAAGATCTATGGAAGAAACTGT
AATGTTATATCACGAATTGGAAGTCGCAGCCTCAGCTGACGAAGTATGGTCTGTCGAAGGTTCTCCTGAA
TTAGGTTTACATTTACCAGATTTGTTACCAGCTGGAATATTCGCAAAGTTTGAGATAACTGGAGATGGTG
GAGAAGGTTCTATTTTGGACATGACATTTCCACCTGGTCAATTCCCTCATCATTATAGAGAGAAGTTCGT
TTTCTTCGACCATAAGAATAGATATAAGTTGGTTGAACAAATTGACGGTGATTTCTTTGATTTGGGAGTA
ACCTACTACATGGACACTATTAGGGTCGTCGCAACAGGTCCTGATTCTTGTGTCATCAAATCAACAACTG
AATATCATGTTAAACCAGAATTTGCTAAGATTGTTAAACCTTTAATCGATACAGTTCCATTAGCCATTAT
GTCAGAGGCAATAGCTAAGGTAGTATTGGAAAATAAGCACAAATCTTCTGAGGGATCCGGTTCATTGGGA
AGAGGTAGAAGATCCAAATTGTAATAACTCGAGTGGCAGTGCTTTTAACTAAGAATTATTAGTCTTTTCT
GCTTATTTTTTCATCATAGTTTAGAACACTTTATATTAACGAATAGTTTATGAATCTATTTAGGTTTAAA
AATTGATACAGTTTTATAAGTTACTTTTTCAAAGACTCGTGCTGTCTATTGCATAATGCACTGGAAGGGG
AAAAAAAAGGTGCACACGCGTGGCTTTTTCTTGAATTTGCAGTTTGAAAAATGCTGCCAAACCAGATGTC
AACACAGCTACAACGCCTTGCCAACAGGGAGTTCTTCAGAGACATGGAGGCTCAAAACGAAATTATTGAC
AGCCTAGACATCAATAGTCATACAACAGAAAGCGACCACCCAACTTTGGCTGATAATAGCGTATAAACAA
TGCATACTTTGTACGTTCAAAATACAATGCAGTAGATATATTTATGCATATTACATATAATACATATCAC
ATAGGAAGCAACAGGCGCGTTGGACTTTTAATTTTCGAGGACCGCGAATCCTTACATCACACCCAATCCC
CCACAAGTGATCCCCCACACACCATAGCTTCAAAATGTTTCTACTCCTTTTTTACTCTTCCAGATTTTCT
CGGACTCCGCGCATCGCCGTACCACTTCAAAACACCCAAGCACAGCATACTAAATTTCCCCTCTTTCTTC
CTCTAGGGTGTCGTTAATTACCCGTACTAAAGGTTTGGAAAAGAAAAAAGACACCGCCTCGTTTCTTTTT
CTTCGTCGAAAAAGGCAATAAAAATTTTTATCACGTTTCTTTTTCTTGAAAATTTTTTTTTTTGATTTTT
TTCTCTTTCGATGACCTCCCATTGATATTTAAGTTAATAAACGGTCATCAATTTCTCAAGTTTCAGTTTC
ATTTTTCTTGTTCTATTACAACTTTTTTTACTTCTTGCTCATTAGAAAGAAAGCATAGCAATCTAATCTA
AGTTTTAATTACAAAAGATCTATGGAAGTAGTTACTGTAGCATTGATAGCCGTCATTATATCATCTATAT
TGTATTTGTTGTTCGGTTCTTCTGGACATAAGAATTTACCACCTGGTCCTAAGCCATGGCCTATAGTAGG
TAACTTATTACAGTTGGGTGAGAAGCCACACGCACAATTCGCTGAGTTAGCTCAGACTTATGGTGATATC
TTCACTTTAAAGATGGGTACAGAGACAGTCGTAGTTGCTTCAACTTCTTCAGCAGCATCAGAAATTTTAA
AGACCCATGACAGAATCTTGTCTGCTAGGTACGTTTTCCAGTCTTTTAGAGTAAAAGGTCATGTTGAAAA
TTCTATAGTCTGGTCTGACTGCACAGAAACTTGGAAGAACTTAAGAAAAGTATGTAGAACTGAATTGTTT
ACACAAAAGATGATAGAATCTCAAGCTCATGTCAGAGAAAAGAAGTGTGAAGAGATGGTTGAGTATTTGA
TGAAGAAACAAGGAGAAGAAGTTAAAATTGTAGAAGTTATCTTTGGAACTTTGGTCAATATATTCGGTAA
CTTGATTTTCTCACAAAACATATTCGAATTGGGTGATCCTAATTCTGGTTCTTCAGAGTTTAAGGAATAT
TTATGGAGAATGTTAGAATTAGGTAATTCTACTAATCCTGCTGATTATTTTCCAATGTTGGGTAAGTTTG
ATTTGTTTGGTCAAAGGAAAGAAGTTGCTGAGTGCTTAAAAGGAATTTATGCAATATGGGGTGCTATGTT
ACAAGAGAGAAAATTGGCTAAGAAAGTTGATGGATATCAATCTAAGAACGATTTTGTAGATGTATGTTTA
GATTCAGGTTTGAACGATTATCAGATTAATGCATTATTGATGGAATTATTCGGAGCTGGTACTGAAACCT
CAGCCTCAACAATAGAATGGGCTATGACAGAATTAACCAAGAATCCAAAGATTACAGCCAAGTTAAGGTC
AGAGTTACAAACCGTCGTTGGAGAAAGATCAGTTAAGGAATCTGATTTTCCAAATTTACCTTATTTAGAA
GCTACCGTTAAGGAAACTTTAAGGTTGCATCCACCTACACCTTTGTTGTTGCCAAGGAGAGCTTTGGAAA
CTTGCACTATATTAAATTACACCATTCCAAAAGACTGTCAAATTATGGTAAACGCTTGGGGAATCGGTAG
GGACCCTAAGACATGGATAGATCCTTTGACTTTCTCACCAGAGAGATTCTTGAACTCTTCTGTCGACTTC
AGGGGAAATGATTTCTCATTAATCCCTTTTGGTGCTGGTAGGAGAATTTGTCCTGGTTTACCTATCGCTA
ATCAATTTATTGCATTATTAGTCGCAACCTTTGTTCAAAACTTAGATTGGTGTTTGCCAAATGGTATGTC
AGTTGATCATTTGATAGTAGAGGAAAAGTTCGGTTTAACATTGCAAAAGGAACCACCATTATTTATCGTC
CCAAAATCAAGGGTTGGATCCTAACTCGAGATAAAGCAATCTTGATGAGGATAATGATTTTTTTTTGAAT
ATACATAAATACTACCGTTTTTCTGCTAGATTTTGTGATGACGTAAATAAGTACATATTACTTTTTAAGC
CAAGACAAGATTAAGCATTAACTTTACCCTTTTCTTTCTAAGTTTCAATATTAGTTATCACTGTTTAAAA
GTTATGGCGAGAACGTCGGCGGTTAAAATATATTACCCTGAACGGCTGGATGCACACACTGGCTTAAGAT
GACAACGCACCCATGAACCACACGGTTAGTCCAAAAGGGGCAGTTCAGATTCCAGATGCGGGAATTAGCT
TGCTGCCACCCTCACCTCACTAACGCTGCGGTGTGCGGATACTTCATGCTATTTATAGACGCGCGTGTCG
GAATCAGCACGCGCAAGAACCAAATGGGAAAATCGGAATGGGTCCAGAACTGCTTTGAGTGCTGGCTATT
GGCGTCTGATTTCCGTTTTGGGAATCCTTTGCCGCGCGCCCCTCTCAAAACTCCGCACAAGTCCCAGAAA
GCGGGAAAGAAATAAAACGCCACCAAAAAAAAAAAAATAAAAGCCAATCCTCGAAGCGTGGGTGGTAGGC
CCTGGATTATCCCGTACAAGTATTTCTCAGGAGTAAAAAAACCGTTTGTTTTGGAATTTCCCATTTCGCG
GCCACCTACGCCGCTATCTTTGCAACAACTATCTGCGATAACTCAGCAAATTTTGCATATTCGTGTTGCA
GTATTGCGATAATGGGAGTCTTACTTCCAACATAACGGCAGAAAGAAATGTGAGAAAATTTTGCATCCTT
TGCCTCCGTTCAAGTATATAAAGTCGGCATGCTTGATAATCTTTCTTTCCATCCTACATTGTTCTAATTA
TTCTTATTCTCCTTTATTCTTTCCTAACATACCAAGAAATTAATCTTCTGTCATTCGCTTAAACACTATA
TCAATAAAGATCTATGGAAACAGTTTCTAAGATAGATCAGCAAAACCAGGCTAAAATTTGGAAGCAAATA
TACGGTTTTGCTGAATCTTTAGTCTTGAAATGCGCCGTTCAGTTGGAAATAGCCGAAACTTTACATAACA
ACGTTAAACCAATGTCATTGTCTGAATTAGCTTCTAAATTGCCAGTCGCACAACCTGTCAACGAAGATAG
ATTATTTAGGATTATGAGGTACTTGGTACATATGGAGTTGTTTAAAATCGATGCTACTACTCAGAAATAT
TCATTGGCCCCTCCTGCTAAATATTTATTAAGGGGATGGGAAAAGTCAATGGTTGATTCTATTTTGTGTA
TCAATGATAAAGACTTCTTGGCCCCTTGGCATCATTTGGGAGATGGATTGACCGGAAACTGTGATGCTTT
TGAGAAGGCTTTAGGTAAATCTATTTGGGTTTATATGTCTGTAAATCCAGAAAAGAATCAATTATTCAAC
GCAGCAATGGCTTGTGATACAAGGTTAGTTACCTCTGCTTTAGCTAACGAATGTAAGTCTATCTTTTCAG
ATGGTATATCAACTTTAGTTGACGTAGGTGGAGGTACTGGAACTGCCGTCAAAGCTATATCTAAAGCTTT
TCCAGATATTAAATGTACCATATACGATTTACCACACGTTATCGCCGACTCTCCAGAGATTCCAAATATT
ACTAAGATTTCTGGTGATATGTTCAAATCTATCCCATCTGCCGACGCAATTTTCATGAAATGCATTTTGC
ACGATTGGAACGATGATGAATGCATACAAATTTTGAAAAGATGTAAAGAAGCATTACCTAAAGGAGGTAA
AGTAATCATTGTAGATGTCGTAATTGATATGGACTCTACACACCCATATGCAAAGATTAGATTGACCTTA
GACTTAGACATGATGTTGAATACCGGTGGTAAAGAAAGAACAAAAGAAGAATGGAAGACATTATTTGACG
CTGCTGGTTTTGCCTCACATAAGGTTACTCAAATCTCTGCTGTCCAATCAGTAATAGAGGCCTACCCATA
TGGATCCTAACTCGAGATTGAATTGAATTGAAATCGATAGATCAATTTTTTTCTTTTCTCTTTCCCCATC
CTTTACGCTAAAATAATAGTTTATTTTATTTTTTGAATATTTTTTATTTATATACGTATATATAGACTAT
TATTTATCTTTTAATGATTATTAAGATTTTTATTAAAAAAAAATTCGCTCCTCTTTTAATGCCTTTATGC
AGTTTTTTTTTCCCATTCGATATTTCTATGTGCTGGTTCTGTATGGGCACAGACAACCTAAACGGTGAGT
AAGGAAAGAGTGAGGAACTATCGCATACCTGCATTTAAAGATGCCGATTTGGGCGCGAATCCTTTATTTT
GGCTTCACCCTCATACTATTATCAGGGCCAGAAAAAGGAAGTGTTTCCCTCCTTCTTGAATTGATGTTAC
CCTCATAAAGCACGTGGCCTCTTATCGAGAAAGAAATTACCGTCGCTCGTGATTTGTTTGCAAAAAGAAC
AAAACTGAAAAAACCCAGACACGCTCGACTTCCTGTCATCCTATTGATTGCAGCTTCCAATTTCGTCACA
CAACAAGGTCCTAGCGACGGCTCACAGGTTTTGTAACAAGCAATCGAAGGTTCTGGAATGGCGGGAAAGG
GTTTAGTACCACATGCTATGATGCCCACTGTGATCTCCAGAGCAAAGTTCGTTCGATCGTACTGTTACTC
TCTCTCTTTCAAACAGAATTGTCCGAATCGTGTGACAACAACAGCCTGTTCTCACACACTCTTTTCTTCT
AACCAAGGGGGTGGTTTAGTTTAGTAGAACCTCGTGAAACTTACATTTACATATATATAAACTTGCATAA
ATTGGTCAATGCAAGAAATACATATTTGGTCTTTTCTAATTCGTAGTTTTTCAAGTTCTTAGATGCTTTC
TTTTTCTCTTTTTTACAGATCATCAAGGAAGTAATTATCTACTTTTTACAACAAATATAAAACAAGATCT
ATGGGATCATTGGACGCTAAACCAGCTGCTGCAACTCAGGAAGTCTCTATTAAGGATCAAGCACAGTTAT
GGAATATCATTTACGGTTTCGCCGATTCTTTAGTTTTAAGATGTGCAGTTGAGATCGGTATAGCAGATAT
TATTAAGAATAACGATGGTGCCATTACCTTAGCCCAATTGGCCGCAAAATTACCTATTACTAATGTCTCT
TCAGATTATTTATACAGAATGGTTAGATACTTGGTACATTTAAATATTATAGAACAAGAGACATGTAATG
GTGGAGTTGAGAAAGTATACTCTTTGAAGCCAGTTGGAACATTATTGTTGAGAGATGCAGAAAGGTCAAT
GGTCCCAATGATCTTGGGTATGACTCAGAAAGATTTCATGGTATCTTGGCACTTTATGAAAGAGGGATTG
GGAAATGGATCTACAACTGCCTTTGAAAAGGGTATGGGTATGGACATCTGGAAATATTTGGAAGGTAATC
CAGATCAGTCACAATTGTTTAATGAAGGTATGGCTGGTGAGACTAGATTGTTAACAAAGACTTTAATAGA
GGATTGCAGAGATACATTTCAAGGTTTAGACTCTTTAGTTGATATTGGTGGTGGAAACGGAACAACCATA
AAGGCTATCTATGAAGCATTCCCTCATATTAAATGTACCTTATACGATTTGCCACATGTAGTCGCTAATT
CACATGACTTGCCAAACATTGAGAAAGTACCTGGTGACATGTTTAAGTCTGTTCCATCTGCTCAAGCTAT
ATTATTAAAGTTGATCTTGCACGATTGGACTGACGAGGAATGTGTAAACATCTTGAAGAAATGCAAAGAA
GCCATTCCTAAAGAAACAGGAAAGGTTATTATAGTTGATGTCGCTTTGGAGGAAGAATCTAACCATGAAT
TGACTAAAACTAGATTAATTTTGGACATCGATATGTTGGTTAATACAGGTGGAAGGGAGAGGACTGCTGA
TGATTGGGAAAACTTATTGAAGAGAGCAGGATTCAGATCACATAAGATCAGACCTATCAGAGCAATACAG
TCTGTCATCGAAGCCTTTCCAGGATCCTAACTCGAGAGCTTTTGATTAAGCCTTCTAGTCCAAAAAACAC
GTTTTTTTGTCATTTATTTCATTTTCTTAGAATAGTTTAGTTTATTCATTTTATAGTCACGAATGTTTTA
TGATTCTATATAGGGTTGCAAACAAGCATTTTTCATTTTATGTTAAAACAATTTCAGGTTTACCTTTTAT
TCTGCTTGTGGTGACGCGTGTATCCGCCCGCTCTTTTGGTCACCCATGTATGCTGGGTAGACTACCCATG
AGTCACAATGAACGTTGATAGGTCAAGATCAATGTAAACAATTACTTTGTTATGTAGAGTTTTTTTAGCT
ACCTATATTCCACCATAACATCAATCATGCGGTTGCTGGTGTATTTACCAATAATGTTTAATGTATATAT
ATATATATATATATGGGGCCGTATACTTACATATAGTAGATGTCAAGCGTAGGCGCTTCCCCTGCCGGCT
GTGAGGGCGCCATAACCAAGGTATCTATAGACCGCCAATCAGCAAACTACCTCCGTACATTCATGTTGCA
CCCACACATTTATACACCCAGACCGCGACAAATTACCCATAAGGTTGTTTGTGACGGCGTCGTACAAGAG
AACGTGGGAACTTTTTAGGCTCACCAAAAAAGAAAGAAAAAATACGAGTTGCTGACAGAAGCCTCAAGAA
AAAAAAAATTCTTCTTCGACTATGCTGGAGGCAGAGATGATCGAGCCGGTAGTTAACTATATATAGCTAA
ATTGGTTCCATCACCTTCTTTTCTGGTGTCGCTCCTTCTAGTGCTATTTCTGGCTTTTCCTATTTTTTTT
TTTCCATTTTTCTTTCTCTCTTTCTAATATATAAATTCTCTTGCATTTTCTATTTTTCTCTCTATCTATT
CTACTTGTTTATTCCCTTCAAGGTTTTTTTTTAAGGAGTACTTGTTTTTAGAATATACGGTCAACGAACT
ATAATTAACTAAACAGATCTATGCAGTTAAAAGCTAAAGAGGAGTTGTTAAGAAATATGGAGTTAGGTTT
GATTCCTGATCAAGAAATAAGACAATTGATCAGAGTTGAATTAGAGAAGAGATTGCAATGGGGTTATAAA
GAAACCCACGAAGAACAATTGTCACAATTGTTGGATTTGGTTCACTCTTTAAAAGGTATGAAAATGGCCA
CCGAGATGGAGAATTTGGACTTGAAATTATACGAGGCTCCTATGGAGTTCTTGAAGATCCAACACGGTTC
AAATATGAAGCAATCTGCTGGTTACTATACAGATGAATCTACAACTTTGGATGAGGCCGAAATTGCAATG
TTGGACTTGTATATGGAGAGAGCCCAAATTAAAGATGGACAATCAGTCTTAGATTTAGGTTGCGGATTGG
GAGCCGTTGCCTTATTTGGAGCAAATAAGTTTAAGAAATGTCAGTTCACCGGTGTTACCTCTTCAGTAGA
ACAAAAGGACTACATCGAAGGTAAATGCAAAGAATTAAAGTTAACTAATGTAAAAGTTTTATTAGCAGAT
ATAACCACCTATGAGACTGAAGAAAGATTTGATAGGATCTTCGCTGTCGAATTGATAGAGCATATGAAGA
ATTACCAATTATTATTGAAGAAAATTTCTGAATGGATGAAAGACGACGGTTTGTTATTCGTAGAACACGT
CTGTCATAAAACTTTGGCTTACCATTATGAACCTGTTGATGCTGAGGATTGGTACACAAACTACATCTTT
CCAGCTGGTACTTTGACCTTGTCATCAGCATCTATGTTGTTGTATTTTCAAGATGATGTCTCTGTAGTTA
ATCAGTGGACATTGTCTGGTAAGCACTATTCAAGATCACATGAAGAATGGTTGAAGAATATGGATAAGAA
CATTGTAGAGTTCAAAGAGATAATGAGGTCTATCACCAAGACAGAGAAAGAGGCTATAAAATTGTTAAAT
TTCTGGAGGATCTTCTGCATGTGTGGTGCTGAGTTATTCGGTTACAAGAACGGTGAAGAATGGATGTTGA
CACATTTATTATTTAAGAAGAAAGGATCCTAACTCGAGGCCAATTGGTGCGGCAATTGATAATAACGAAA
ATGTCTTTTAATGATCTGGGTATAATGAGGAATTTTCCGAACGTTTTTACTTTATATATATATATACATG
TAACATATATTCTATACGCTATAGAGAAAGGAAATTTTTCAATTAAAAAAAAAATAGAGAAAGAGTTTCA
CTTCTTGATTATCGCTAACACTAATGGTTGAAGTACTGCTACTTTAATTTTATGCTGAGCAGTTACAGAG
ATGTTACGAACCACTAGTGCACTGCAGTACATCGAGGAGAACTTCTAGTATATCTACATACCTAATATTA
TTGCCTTATTAAAAATGGAATCCCAACAATTACATCAAAATCCACATTCTCTTCAAAATCAATTGTCCTG
TACTTCCTTGTTCATGTGTGTTCAAAAACGTTATATTTATAGGATAATTATACTCTATTTCTCAACAAGT
AATTGGTTGTTTGGCCGAGCGGTCTAAGGCGCCTGATTCAAGAAATATCTTGACCGCAGTTAACTGTGGG
AATACTCAGGTATCGTAAGATGCAAGAGTTCGAATCTCTTAGCAACCATTATTTTTTTCCTCAACATAAC
GAGAACACACAGGGGCGCTATCGCACAGAATCAAATTCGATGACTGGAAATTTTTTGTTAATTTCAGAGG
TCGCCTGACGCATATACCTTTTTCAACTGAAAAATTGGGAGAAAAAGGAAAGGTGAGAGCGCCGGAACCG
GCTTTTCATATAGAATAGAGAAGCGTTCATGACTAAATGCTTGCATCACAATACTTGAAGTTGACAATAT
TATTTAAGGACCTATTGTTTTTTCCAATAGGTGGTTAGCAATCGTCTTACTTTCTAACTTTTCTTACCTT
TTACATTTCAGCAATATATATATATATATTTCAAGGATATACCATTCTAATGTCTGCCCCTAAGAAGATC
GTCGTTTTGCCAGGTGACCACGTTGGTCAAGAAATCACAGCCGAAGCCATTAAGGTTCTTAAAGCTATTT
CTGATGTTCGTTCCAATGTCAAGTTCGATTTCGAAAATCATTTAATTGGTGGTGCTGCTATCGATGCTAC
AGGTGTTCCACTTCCAGATGAGGCGCTGGAAGCCTCCAAGAAGGCTGATGCCGTTTTGTTAGGTGCTGTG
GGTGGTCCTAAATGGGGAACCGGTAGTGTTAGACCTGAACAAGGTTTACTAAAAATCCGTAAAGAACTTC
AATTGTACGCCAACTTAAGACCATGTAACTTTGCATCCGACTCTCTTTTAGACTTATCTCCAATCAAGCC
ACAATTTGCTAAAGGTACTGACTTCGTTGTTGTCAGAGAATTAGTGGGAGGTATTTACTTTGGTAAGAGA
AAGGAAGACGATGGTGATGGTGTCGCTTGGGATAGTGAACAATACACCGTTCCAGAAGTGCAAAGAATCA
CAAGAATGGCCGCTTTCATGGCCCTACAACATGAGCCACCATTGCCTATTTGGTCCTTGGATAAAGCTAA
TGTTTTGGCCTCTTCAAGATTATGGAGAAAAACTGTGGAGGAAACCATCAAGAACGAATTTCCTACATTG
AAGGTTCAACATCAATTGATTGATTCTGCCGCCATGATCCTAGTTAAGAACCCAACCCACCTAAATGGTA
TTATAATCACCAGCAACATGTTTGGTGATATCATCTCCGATGAAGCCTCCGTTATCCCAGGTTCCTTGGG
TTTGTTGCCATCTGCGTCCTTGGCCTCTTTGCCAGACAAGAACACCGCATTTGGTTTGTACGAACCATGC
CACGGTTCTGCTCCAGATTTGCCAAAGAATAAGGTCAACCCTATCGCCACTATCTTGTCTGCTGCAATGA
TGTTGAAATTGTCATTGAACTTGCCTGAAGAAGGTAAGGCCATTGAAGATGCAGTTAAAAAGGTTTTGGA
TGCAGGTATCAGAACTGGTGATTTAGGTGGTTCCAACAGTACCACCGAAGTCGGTGATGCTGTCGCCGAA
GAAGTTAAGAAAATCCTTGCTTAAAAAGATTCTCTTTTTTTATGATATTTGTACATAAACTTTATAAATG
AAATTCATAATAGAAACGACACGAAATTACAAAATGGAATATGTTCATAGGGTAGACGAAACTATATACG
CAATCTACATACATTTATCAAGAAGGAGAAAAAGGAGGATGTAAAGGAATACAGGTAAGCAAATTGATAC
TAATGGCTCAACGTGATAAGGAAAAAGAATTGCACTTTAACATTAATATTGACAAGGAGGAGGGCACCAC
ACAAAAAGTTAGGTGTAACAGAAAATCATGAAACTATGATTCCTAATTTATATATTGGAGGATTTTCTCT
AAAAAAAAAAAAATACAACAAATAAAAAACACTCAATGACCTGACCATTTGATGGAGTTTAAGTCAATAC
CTTCTTGAACCATTTCCCATAATGGTGAAAGTTCCCTCAAGAATTTTACTCTGTCAGAAACGGCCTTAAC
GACGTAGTCGAGAGTATCACGTGCTATAAAAATAATTATAATTTAAATTTTTTAATATAAATATATAAAT
TAAAAATAGAAAGTAAAAAAAGAAATTAAAGAAAAAATAGTTTTTGTTTTCCGAAGATGTAAAAGACTCT
AGGGGGATCGCCAACAAATACTACCTTTTATCTTGCTCTTCCTGCTCTCAGGTATTAATGCCGAATTGTT
TCATCTTGTCTGTGTAGAAAACCACACACGAAAATCCTGTGATTTTACATTTTACTTATCGTTAATCGAA
TGTATATCTATTTAATCTGCTTTTCTTGTCTAATAAATATATATGTAAAGTACGCTTTTTGTTGAAATTT
TTTAAACCTTTGTTTATTTTTTTTTCTTCATTCCGTAACTCTTCTACCTTCTTTATTTACTTTCTAAAAT
CCAAATACAAAACATAAAAATAAATAAACACAGAGTAAATTCCCAAATTATTCCATCATTAAAAGATACG
AGGCGCGTGTAAGTTACAGGCAAGCGATCCGTCCCGAGCGGCCGCGTGTTACAACCAATTAACCAATTCT
GATTAGAAAAACTCATCGAGCATCAAATGAAACTGCAATTTATTCATATCAGGATTATCAATACCATATT
TTTGAAAAAGCCGTTTCTGTAATGAAGGAGAAAACTCACCGAGGCAGTTCCATAGGATGGCAAGATCCTG
GTATCGGTCTGCGATTCCGACTCGTCCAACATCAATACAACCTATTAATTTCCCCTCGTCAAAAATAAGG
TTATCAAGTGAGAAATCACCATGAGTGACGACTGAATCCGGTGAGAATGGCAAAAGCTTATGCATTTCTT
TCCAGACTTGTTCAACAGGCCAGCCATTACGCTCGTCATCAAAATCACTCGCATCAACCAAACCGTTATT
CATTCGTGATTGCGCCTGAGCGAGGCGAAATACGCGATCGCTGTTAAAAGGACAATTACAAACAGGAATC
GAATGCAACCGGCGCAGGAACACTGCCAGCGCATCAACAATATTTTCACCTGAATCAGGATATTCTTCTA
ATACCTGGAATGCTGTTTTCCCGGGGATCGCAGTGGTGAGTAACCATGCATCATCAGGAGTACGGATAAA
ATGCTTGATGGTCGGAAGAGGCATAAATTCCGTCAGCCAGTTTAGTCTGACCATCTCATCTGTAACATCA
TTGGCAACGCTACCTTTGCCATGTTTCAGAAACAACTCTGGCGCATCGGGCTTCCCATACAATCGATAGA
TTGTCGCACCTGATTGCCCGACATTATCGCGAGCCCATTTATACCCATATAAATCAGCATCCATGTTGGA
ATTTAATCGCGGCCTGGAGCAAGACGTTTCCCGTTGAATATGGCTCATAACACCCCTTGTATTACTGTTT
ATGTAAGCAGACAGTTTTATTGTTCATGATGATATATTTTTATCTTGTGCAATGTAACATCAGAGATTTT
GAGACACAACGTGGCTTTGTTGAATAAATCGAACTTTTGCTGAGTTGAAGGATCAGTCATGACCAAAATC
CCTTAACGTGAGTTTTCGTTCCACTGAGCGTCAGACCCCGTAGAAAAGATCAAAGGATCTTCTTGAGATC
CTTTTTTTCTGCGCGTAATCTGCTGCTTGCAAACAAAAAAACCACCGCTACCAGCGGTGGTTTGTTTGCC
GGATCAAGAGCTACCAACTCTTTTTCCGAAGGTAACTGGCTTCAGCAGAGCGCAGATACCAAATACTGTT
CTTCTAGTGTAGCCGTAGTTAGGCCACCACTTCAAGAACTCTGTAGCACCGCCTACATACCTCGCTCTGC
TAATCCTGTTACCAGTGGCTGCTGCCAGTGGCGATAAGTCGTGTCTTACCGGGTTGGACTCAAGACGATA
GTTACCGGATAAGGCGCAGCGGTCGGGCTGAACGGGGGGTTCGTGCACACAGCCCAGCTTGGAGCGAACG
ACCTACACCGAACTGAGATACCTACAGCGTGAGCTATGAGAAAGCGCCACGCTTCCCGAAGGGAGAAAGG
CGGACAGGTATCCGGTAAGCGGCAGGGTCGGAACAGGAGAGCGCACGAGGGAGCTTCCAGGGGGAAACGC
CTGGTATCTTTATAGTCCTGTCGGGTTTCGCCACCTCTGACTTGAGCGTCGATTTTTGTGATGCTCGTCA
GGGGGGCGGAGCCTATGGAAAAACGCCAGCAACGCGGCCTTTTTACGGTTCCTGGCCTTTTGCTGGCCTT
TTGCTCACATGTTCTTTCCTGCGTTATCCCCTGATTCTGTGGATAACCGTGCGGCCGCCCCTGAATTCGC
ATCTAGACTGAACTGGCCGATAATTGCAGACGAACG
Features (pLannotate 1.2.2; 17 found; start..end, strand, type, name):
     14..680     +  promoter       GAP promoter: S. cerevisiae TDH3; promoter for glyceraldehyde-3-phosphate dehydrogenase
    696..1166    +  CDS            NCS_THLFG (fragment): Experimental evidence at protein level: Swiss-Prot protein existence level 1. Involved in the biosynthesis of the common precursor of all benzylisoquinoline alkaloids such as morphine, sanguinarine, codeine or berberine. Condenses dopamine and 4-hydroxyphenylacetaldehyde. From Thalictrum flavum subsp. glaucum (Yellow meadow rue).
   1487..1603    +  CDS            MRL1 (fragment): MRL1_YEAST - Experimental evidence at protein level: Swiss-Prot protein existence level 1. Sorting receptor involved in the transport of vacuolar enzymes from the Golgi complex to the vacuole. Involved in the delivery and maturation of PEP4 (vacuolar proteinase A) and PRB1 (vacuolar proteinase B). From Saccharomyces cerevisiae (strain ATCC 204508 / S288c) (Baker's yeast).
   1765..2172    +  promoter       TEF1 promoter: S. cerevisiae TEF1; promoter for EF-1α
   2204..3655    +  CDS            CYP80B1: C80B1_ESCCA - Experimental evidence at protein level: Swiss-Prot protein existence level 1. 3'-hydroxylation of (S)-N-methylcoclaurine. From Eschscholzia californica (California poppy).
   4005..4334    -  CDS            YL111_YEAST: Protein predicted: Swiss-Prot protein existence level 4. From Saccharomyces cerevisiae (strain ATCC 204508 / S288c) (Baker's yeast).
   4634..5671    +  CDS            6OMT: 6OMT_PAPSO - Also known as PSOMT2 From Papaver somniferum (Opium poppy).
   5687..5911    +  terminator     PGK1 terminator (fragment): S. cerevisae PGK1; transcription terminator for 3-phosphoglycerate kinase gene
   6651..7721    +  CDS            4'OMT2: 4OMT2_PAPSO - Experimental evidence at protein level: Swiss-Prot protein existence level 1. Involved in the biosynthesis of benzylisoquinoline alkaloids (PubMed:16034588, PubMed:22725256, PubMed:23738019). Catalyzes the transfer of the methyl group to the 4'-hydroxyl group of 3'-hydroxy-N- methylcoclaurine to form reticuline (PubMed:16034588). Can also use laudanosoline and, with a lower activity, 6-O-methylnorlaudanosoline and norlaudanosoline as substrates (PubMed:16034588). Also involved in the papaverine biosynthesis (PubMed:22725256, PubMed:23738019). From Papaver somniferum (Opium poppy)
   8701..9753    +  CDS            CNMT: CNMT_PAPSO - Experimental evidence at protein level: Swiss-Prot protein existence level 1. Involved in the biosynthesis of benzylisoquinoline alkaloids. N-methyltransferase methylating (S)-coclaurine. 4'-O-methylcoclaurine and norlaudanine can also be used as substrates. From Papaver somniferum (Opium poppy).
  10065..10142   +  CDS            YO192_YEAST (fragment): Experimental evidence at protein level: Swiss-Prot protein existence level 1. From Saccharomyces cerevisiae (strain ATCC 204508 / S288c) (Baker's yeast).
  10282..10689   +  promoter       LEU2 promoter: S. cerevisiae LEU2
  10690..11781   +  CDS            LEU2: LEU3_YEAST - Experimental evidence at protein level: Swiss-Prot protein existence level 1. Catalyzes the oxidation of 3-carboxy-2-hydroxy-4- methylpentanoate (3-isopropylmalate) to 3-carboxy-4-methyl-2- oxopentanoate. The product decarboxylates to 4-methyl-2 oxopentanoate. From Saccharomyces cerevisiae (strain ATCC 204508 / S288c) (Baker's yeast).
  12146..12280   -  CDS            NFS1 (fragment): NFS1_YEAST - Also known as SPL1 From Saccharomyces cerevisiae (strain ATCC 204508 / S288c) (Baker's yeast).
  12266..12769   +  misc_feature   CEN/ARS: S. cerevisiae CEN6 centromere fused to an autonomously replicating sequence
  12813..13628   -  CDS            KanR: aminoglycoside phosphotransferase; aph(3')-Ia; confers resistance to kanamycin in bacteria or G418 (Geneticin®) in eukaryotes
  13853..14441   +  rep_origin     ori: high-copy-number ColE1/pMB1/pBR322/pUC origin of replication
