[The description below was written by a language model from this plasmid's Addgene catalogue record and pLannotate feature annotations shown in this document.]
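Description:
pPSG1059 is a custom yeast expression plasmid of about 14.6 kb that carries a multigene cassette for benzylisoquinoline alkaloid biosynthesis in Saccharomyces cerevisiae. In yeast it is maintained as a low-copy centromeric episome through a CEN6/ARS4 element and selected by leucine prototrophy, using LEU2 under its own promoter. In E. coli it replicates from a high-copy ColE1/pUC-type origin and is selected with kanamycin via an aph(3')-Ia resistance gene.

The payload consists of five plant enzyme genes arranged in the same orientation. The first is tNCS-ePTS1, annotated as a fragment of Thalictrum flavum norcoclaurine synthase, which condenses dopamine and 4-hydroxyphenylacetaldehyde to form the common alkaloid precursor. It is driven by the strong TDH3 (GAP) promoter. The name indicates a truncated enzyme fused to an enhanced peroxisomal targeting signal type 1, which would direct it into the peroxisome, in line with the associated work on compartmentalizing a toxic enzyme to improve alkaloid production. Next comes Eschscholzia californica CYP80B1, the N-methylcoclaurine 3'-hydroxylase, under the TEF1 promoter. It is listed as an insert and found in the sequence, although the purpose line omits it. Three opium poppy methyltransferases follow: 6OMT (with a PGK1 terminator), 4'OMT2 and CNMT. Together these enzymes convert norcoclaurine towards reticuline.

The promoters for the three methyltransferases and most of the terminators are not explicitly annotated. Short yeast gene fragments flagged between the cassettes (MRL1, YL111, YO192, NFS1) probably reflect native yeast regulatory or flanking sequences rather than intended coding inserts.
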