Addgene plasmid #158595: pPSG1059
Purpose: tNCS-ePTS1, 6OMT, 4'OMT2, CNMT (CEN6/ARS4)
Depositing lab: John Dueber. Depositing organization: University of California, Berkeley. Publication: Peroxisome compartmentalization of a toxic enzyme improves alkaloid production. Grewal PS, Samson JA, Baker JJ, Choi B, Dueber JE. Nat Chem Biol. 2020 Oct 12. pii: 10.1038/s41589-020-00668-4. doi: 10.1038/s41589-020-00668-4. PubMed 33046851.
Backbone
  Vector backbone: Custom
  Vector type: Yeast Expression
  Selectable markers: LEU2
Growth in bacteria
  Bacterial resistance: Kanamycin, 50 μg/mL
  Growth temperature: 37°C
  Growth strain: DH5alpha
  Copy number: High Copy
Gene/Insert 1
  Gene/Insert name: tNCS-ePTS1
Gene/Insert 2
  Gene/Insert name: Ec_CYP80B1
Gene/Insert 3
  Gene/Insert name: Ps_6OMT
Gene/Insert 4
  Gene/Insert name: Ps_4'OMT2
Gene/Insert 5
  Gene/Insert name: Ps_CNMT
Terms and licenses: Academic/Nonprofit Terms; Industry Terms: Not Available to Industry
How to cite: pPSG1059 was a gift from John Dueber (Addgene plasmid # 158595 ; http://n2t.net/addgene:158595 ; RRID:Addgene_158595)
